Addgene plasmid #20493: pWZL Neo Myr Flag GK
Depositing lab: William Hahn & Jean Zhao. Depositing organization: Dana-Farber Cancer Institute. Publication: Integrative Genomic Approaches Identify IKBKE as a Breast Cancer Oncogene (Kinase Library Clones). Boehm JS, Zhao JJ, Yao J, Kim SY, Firestein R, Dunn IF, Sjostrom SK, Garraway LA, Weremowicz S, Richardson AL, Greulich H, Stewart CJ, Mulvey LA, Shen RR, Ambrogio L, Hirozane-Kishikawa T, Hill DE, Vidal M, Meyerson M, Grenier JK, Hinkle G, Root DE, Roberts TM, Lander ES, Polyak K, Hahn WC. Cell. 2007 Jun 15. 129(6):1065-1079. 10.1016/j.cell.2007.03.052 PubMed 17574021.
Backbone
  Vector backbone: pWZL-Neo-Myr-Flag-DEST
  Backbone manufacturer: William Hahn Lab (available at Addgene, #15300)
  Vector type: Mammalian Expression, Retroviral
  Selectable markers: Neomycin (select with G418)
Growth in bacteria
  Bacterial resistance: Ampicillin, 100 μg/mL
  Growth temperature: 37°C
  Growth strain: Stbl3
  Growth instructions: Stbl3 cells to prevent recombination.
  Copy number: Unknown
Gene/Insert
  Gene/Insert name: GK (alt name: glycerol kinase)
  Species: H. sapiens (human)
  GenBank ID: NM_000167
  Entrez Gene: GK (a.k.a. GK1, GKD)
  Tag / fusion protein: Myr (N terminal on backbone); Flag (N terminal on backbone)
  Cloning method: Gateway Cloning
  Sequencing primers: 5′ pWZL-Fwd (GAA CCT CCT CGT TCG ACC); 3′ pWZL-Rev (TTC CGG GCC CTC ACA TTG)
Resource information
  A portion of this plasmid was derived from a plasmid made by: 2-F4
Terms and licenses: Academic/Nonprofit Terms; Industry Terms: Not Available to Industry
Depositor comments: ORFs were cloned into Gateway compatible pEntry vectors. An LR recombination reaction was performed to move the ORF to pWZL-Neo-Myr-Flag DEST such that the ORF would have 5' myristoylation and flag tags. This plasmid is part of a kinase library, and the gene has been verified, but has not been fully sequenced for minor mutations. Please see the following link for plasmids from this article that are not part of the kinase library http://www.addgene.org/pubmed/17574021
How to cite: pWZL Neo Myr Flag GK was a gift from William Hahn & Jean Zhao (Addgene plasmid # 20493 ; http://n2t.net/addgene:20493 ; RRID:Addgene_20493)
