[The description below was written by a language model from this plasmid's Addgene catalogue record and pLannotate feature annotations shown in this document.]
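Description:
pWZL Neo Myr Flag GK is a Moloney murine leukemia virus-based retroviral expression plasmid carrying the human glycerol kinase (GK) open reading frame. It was built by a Gateway LR reaction that moved the ORF from an entry clone into the pWZL-Neo-Myr-Flag-DEST destination vector. In bacteria it is maintained through a high-copy ColE1/pUC-type origin and selected with ampicillin via the β-lactamase gene. A recombination-deficient strain is recommended because of the repeated LTR sequences. The annotation also detects an M13 phage origin, a fragment of the Epstein-Barr virus oriP, and a small lacI remnant in the backbone.

In the annotated sequence, a CMV enhancer/promoter sits directly upstream of an LTR fragment, an arrangement that typically drives production of the viral genomic RNA in packaging cells. It is followed by the Ψ packaging signal and a truncated gag segment lacking its start codon, which together support encapsidation. The payload begins with a Src-derived N-myristoylation signal, and the catalogue lists a Flag epitope, although the feature table does not separately annotate it. These tags are fused upstream of GK, which is flanked by attB1 and attB2 sites left by recombination. The myristoylation tag is intended to target the protein to membranes, and Flag allows its detection. Downstream, an EMCV IRES links the neomycin phosphotransferase gene to the same transcript, so G418 selection enriches for transduced cells expressing the fusion. A 3' MMLV LTR closes the provirus.

The clone belongs to a myristoylated human kinase ORF library used for gain-of-function screening in mammalian cells, in a study identifying breast cancer oncogenes. The depositors note that the gene identity was verified, but the insert was not fully sequenced for minor mutations.
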