Features (pLannotate 1.2.2; 19 found; start..end, strand, type, name):
      3..380     +  enhancer       CMV enhancer: human cytomegalovirus immediate early enhancer
    382..581     +  promoter       CMV promoter: human cytomegalovirus (CMV) immediate early promoter
    598..742     +  LTR            3' LTR (ΔU3) (fragment): self-inactivating 3' long terminal repeat (LTR) from Moloney murine leukemia virus
    864..1138    +  misc_feature   MESV Ψ (fragment): packaging signal of murine embryonic stem cell virus
   1205..1621    +  CDS            gag (truncated): truncated Moloney murine leukemia virus (MMLV) gag gene lacking the start codon
   1669..1686    +  CDS            myr (fragment): N-myristoylation signal from Src kinase (Pellman et al., 1985; Kaplan et al., 1988)
   1742..1759    +  protein_bind   attB1 (fragment): mutant version of attB; core recombination site for the Gateway® BP reaction BP Clonase™
   1765..3336    +  CDS            GK (fragment): GLPK_HUMAN - Experimental evidence at protein level: Swiss-Prot protein existence level 1. Key enzyme in the regulation of glycerol uptake and metabolism. From Homo sapiens (Human).
   3344..3361    -  protein_bind   attB2 (fragment): mutant version of attB; core recombination site for the Gateway® BP reaction BP Clonase™
   3421..3882    +  misc_feature   IRES: internal ribosome entry site (IRES) of the encephalomyocarditis virus (EMCV)
   3887..4678    +  CDS            neo: KKA2_KLEPN - Also known as kan, nptII. Experimental evidence at protein level: Swiss-Prot protein existence level 1. Resistance to kanamycin, neomycin, paromomycin, ribostamycin, butirosin and gentamicin B. From Klebsiella pneumoniae.
   4746..4867    +  LTR            3' LTR (ΔU3) (fragment): self-inactivating 3' long terminal repeat (LTR) from Moloney murine leukemia virus
   4868..5337    +  LTR            LTR: long terminal repeat from Moloney murine leukemia virus
   5373..5477    +  promoter       AmpR promoter: bla
   5478..6338    +  CDS            AmpR: β-lactamase; bla; confers resistance to ampicillin, carbenicillin, and related antibiotics
   6497..7848    +  rep_origin     oriP (fragment): Epstein-Barr virus oriP replication origin (Yates et al., 2000)
   8104..8692    +  rep_origin     ori: high-copy-number ColE1/pMB1/pBR322/pUC origin of replication
   8875..8927    +  CDS            lacI (fragment): lac repressor; lacI; The lac repressor binds to the lac operator to inhibit transcription in E. coli. This inhibition can be relieved by adding lactose or isopropyl-β-D-thiogalactopyranoside (IPTG).
   8943..9394    -  rep_origin     M13 ori (sequence partly withheld): M13 bacteriophage origin of replication; arrow indicates direction of (+) strand synthesis
>Addgene plasmid #20493 | pWZL Neo Myr Flag GK | addgene full sequence | sequence record 416405 | Addgene NGS Result
GGCATTGATTATTGACTAGTTATTAATAGTAATCAATTACGGGGTCATTAGTTCATAGCCCATATATGGA
GTTCCGCGTTACATAACTTACGGTAAATGGCCCGCCTGGCTGACCGCCCAACGACCCCCGCCCATTGACG
TCAATAATGACGTATGTTCCCATAGTAACGCCAATAGGGACTTTCCATTGACGTCAATGGGTGGAGTATT
TACGGTAAACTGCCCACTTGGCAGTACATCAAGTGTATCATATGCCAAGTCCGCCCCCTATTGACGTCAA
TGACGGTAAATGGCCCGCCTGGCATTATGCCCAGTACATGACCTTACGGGACTTTCCTACTTGGCAGTAC
ATCTACGTATTAGTCATCGCTATTACCATGGTGATGCGGTTTTGGCAGTACACCAATGGGCGTGGATAGC
GGTTTGACTCACGGGGATTTCCAAGTCTCCACCCCATTGACGTCAATGGGAGTTTGTTTTGGCACCAAAA
TCAACGGGACTTTCCAAAATGTCGTAATAACCCCGCCCCGTTGACGCAAATGGGCGGTAGGCGTGTACGG
TGGGAGGTCTATATAAGCAGAGCTGGTTTAGTGAACCGCGCCAGTCCTCCGATTGACTGAGTCGCCCGGG
TACCCGTGTATCCAATAAACCCTCTTGCAGTTGCATCCGACTTGTGGTCTCGCTGTTCCTTGGGAGGGTC
TCCTCTGAGTGATTGACTACCCGTCAGCGGGGGTCTTTCATTTGGGGGCTCGTCCGGGATCGGGAGACCC
CTGCCCAGGGACCACCGACCCACCACCGGGAGGCAAGCTGGCCAGCAACTTATCTGTGTCTGTCCGATTG
TCTAGTGTCTATGACTGATTTTATGCGCCTGCGTCGGTACTAGTTAGCTAACTAGCTCTGTATCTGGCGG
ACCCGTGGTGGAACTGACGAGTTCTGAACACCCGGCCGCAACCCTGGGAGACGTCCCAGGGACTTTGGGG
GCCGTTTTTGTGGCCCGACCTGAGGAAGGGAGTCGATGTGGAATCCGACCCCGTCAGGATATGTGGTTCT
GGTAGGAGACGAGAACCTAAAACAGTTCCCGCCTCCGTCTGAATTTTTGCTTTCGGTTTGGAACCGAAGC
CGCGCGTCTTGTCTGCTGCAGCGCTGCAGCATCGTTCTGTGTTGTCTCTGTCTGACTGTGTTTCTGTATT
TGTCTGAAAATTAGGGCCAGACTGTTACCACTCCCTTAAGTTTGACCTTAGGTCACTGGAAAGATGTCGA
GCGGATCGCTCACAACCAGTCGGTAGATGTCAAGAAGAGACGTTGGGTTACCTTCTGCTCTGCAGAATGG
CCAACCTTTAACGTCGGATGGCCGCGAGACGGCACCTTTAACCGAGACCTCATCACCCAGGTTAAGATCA
AGGTCTTTTCACCTGGCCCGCATGGACACCCAGACCAGGTCCCCTACATCGTGACCTGGGAAGCCTTGGC
TTTTGACCCCCCTCCCTGGGTCAAGCCCTTTGTACACCCTAAGCCTCCGCCTCCTCTTCCTCCATCCGCC
CCGTCTCTCCCCCTTGAACCTCCTCGTTCGACCCCGCCTCGATCCTCCCTTTATCCAGCCCTCACTCCTT
CTCTAGGCGCCGGCCGGATCCAGAATTCGCCACCATGGGGTCTTCAAAATCTAAACCAAAGGACCCCAGC
CAGCGCCGGCGCAGGATCCGAGGTTACCTTGACTACAAAGACGATGACGACAAGCAATTGACAAGTTTGT
ACAAAAAAGTTGGCATGGCAGCCTCAAAGAAGGCAGTTTTGGGGCCATTGGTGGGGGCGGTGGACCAGGG
CACCAGTTCGACGCGCTTTTTGGTTTTCAATTCAAAAACAGCTGAACTACTTAGTCATCATCAAGTAGAA
ATAAAACAAGAGTTCCCAAGAGAAGGATGGGTGGAACAGGACCCTAAGGAAATTCTACATTCTGTCTATG
AGTGTATAGAGAAAACATGTGAGAAACTTGGACAGCTCAATATTGATATTTCCAACATAAAAGCTATTGG
TGTCAGCAACCAGAGGGAAACCACTGTAGTCTGGGACAAGATAACTGGAGAGCCTCTCTACAATGCTGTG
GTGTGGCTTGATCTAAGAACCCAGTCTACCGTTGAGAGTCTTAGTAAAAGAATTCCAGGAAATAATAACT
TTGTCAAGTCCAAGACAGGCCTTCCACTTAGCACTTACTTCAGTGCAGTGAAACTTCGTTGGCTCCTTGA
CAATGTGAGAAAAGTTCAAAAGGCCGTTGAAGAAAAACGAGCTCTTTTTGGGACTATTGATTCATGGCTT
ATTTGGAGTTTGACAGGAGGAGTCAATGGAGGTGTCCACTGTACAGATGTAACAAATGCAAGTAGGACTA
TGCTTTTCAACATTCATTCTTTGGAATGGGATAAACAACTCTGCGAATTTTTTGGAATTCCAATGGAAAT
TCTTCCAAATGTCCGGAGTTCTTCTGAGATCTATGGCCTAATGAAAGCTGGGGCCTTGGAAGGTGTGCCA
ATATCTGGGTGTTTAGGGGACCAGTCTGCTGCATTGGTGGGACAAATGTGCTTCCAGATTGGACAAGCCA
AAAATACGTATGGAACAGGATGTTTCTTACTATGTAATACAGGCCATAAGTGTGTATTTTCTGATCATGG
CCTTCTCACCACAGTGGCTTACAAACTTGGCAGAGACAAACCAGTATATTATGCTTTGGAAGGTTCTGTA
GCTATAGCTGGTGCTGTTATTCGCTGGCTAAGAGACAATCTTGGAATTATAAAGACCTCAGAAGAAATTG
AAAAACTTGCTAAAGAAGTAGGTACTTCTTATGGCTGCTACTTCGTCCCAGCATTTTCGGGGTTATATGC
ACCTTATTGGGAGCCCAGCGCAAGAGGGATAATCTGTGGACTCACTCAGTTCACCAATAAATGCCATATT
GCTTTTGCTGCATTAGAAGCTGTTTGTTTCCAAACTCGAGAGATTTTGGATGCCATGAATCGAGACTGTG
GAATTCCACTCAGTCATTTGCAGGTAGATGGAGGAATGACCAGCAACAAAATTCTTATGCAGCTACAAGC
AGACATTCTGTATATACCAGTAGTGAAGCCCTCAATGCCCGAAACCACTGCACTGGGTGCGGCTATGGCG
GCAGGGGCTGCAGAAGGAGTCGGCGTATGGAGTCTCGAACCCGAGGATTTGTCTGCCGTCACGATGGAGC
GGTTTGAACCTCAGATTAATGCGGAGGAAAGTGAAATTCGTTATTCTACATGGAAGAAAGCTGTGATGAA
GTCAATGGGTTGGGTTACAACTCAATCTCCAGAAAGTGGTATTCCATTGCCAACTTTCTTGTACAAAGTG
GTTTGATCTAGTCGACCAATTCCGGTTATTTTCCACCATATTGCCGTCTTTTGGCAATGTGAGGGCCCGG
AAACCTGGCCCTGTCTTCTTGACGAGCATTCCTAGGGGTCTTTCCCCTCTCGCCAAAGGAATGCAAGGTC
TGTTGAATGTCGTGAAGGAAGCAGTTCCTCTGGAAGCTTCTTGAAGACAAACAACGTCTGTAGCGACCCT
TTGCAGGCAGCGGAACCCCCCACCTGGCGACAGGTGCCTCTGCGGCCAAAAGCCACGTGTATAAGATACA
CCTGCAAAGGCGGCACAACCCCAGTGCCACGTTGTGAGTTGGATAGTTGTGGAAAGAGTCAAATGGCTCT
CCTCAAGCGTATTCAACAAGGGGCTGAAGGATGCCCAGAAGGTACCCCATTGTATGGGATCTGATCTGGG
GCCTCGGTGCACATGCTTTACATGTGTTTAGTCGAGGTTAAAAAACGTCTAGGCCCCCCGAACCACGGGG
ACGTGGTTTTCCTTTGAAAAACACGATGATAATACCATGATTGAACAAGATGGATTGCACGCAGGTTCTC
CGGCCGCTTGGGTGGAGAGGCTATTCGGCTATGACTGGGCACAACAGACAATCGGCTGCTCTGATGCCGC
CGTGTTCCGGCTGTCAGCGCAGGGGCGCCCGGTTCTTTTTGTCAAGACCGACCTGTCCGGTGCCCTGAAT
GAACTGCAGGACGAGGCAGCGCGGCTATCGTGGCTGGCCACGACGGGCGTTCCTTGCGCAGCTGTGCTCG
ACGTTGTCACTGAAGCGGGAAGGGACTGGCTGCTATTGGGCGAAGTGCCGGGGCAGGATCTCCTGTCATC
TCACCTTGCTCCTGCCGAGAAAGTATCCATCATGGCTGATGCAATGCGGCGGCTGCATACGCTTGATCCG
GCTACCTGCCCATTCGACCACCAAGCGAAACATCGCATCGAGCGAGCACGTACTCGGATGGAAGCCGGTC
TTGTCGATCAGGATGATCTGGACGAAGAGCATCAGGGGCTCGCGCCAGCCGAACTGTTCGCCAGGCTCAA
GGCGCGCATGCCCGACGGCGAGGATCTCGTCGTGACCCATGGCGATGCCTGCTTGCCGAATATCATGGTG
GAAAATGGCCGCTTTTCTGGATTCATCGACTGTGGCCGGCTGGGTGTGGCGGACCGCTATCAGGACATAG
CGTTGGCTACCCGTGATATTGCTGAAGAGCTTGGCGGCGAATGGGCTGACCGCTTCCTCGTGCTTTACGG
TATCGCCGCTCCCGATTCGCAGCGCATCGCCTTCTATCGCCTTCTTGACGAGTTCTTCTGAGCGGGACTC
TGGGGTTCGCATCGATAAAATAAAAGATTTTATTTAGTCTCCAGAAAAAGGGGGGAATGAAAGACCCCAC
CTGTAGGTTTGGCAAGCTAGCTTAAGTAACGCCATTTTGCAAGGCATGGAAAAATACATAACTGAGAATA
GAGAAGTTCAGATCAAGGTCAGGAACAGATGGAACAGCTGAATATGGGCCAAACAGGATATCTGTGGTAA
GCAGTTCCTGCCCCGGCTCAGGGCCAAGAACAGATGGAACAGCTGAATATGGGCCAAACAGGATATCTGT
GGTAAGCAGTTCCTGCCCCGGCTCAGGGCCAAGAACAGATGGTCCCCAGATGCGGTCCAGCCCTCAGCAG
TTTCTAGAGAACCATCAGATGTTTCCAGGGTGCCCCAAGGACCTGAAATGACCCTGTGCCTTATTTGAAC
TAACCAATCAGTTCGCTTCTCGCTTCTGTTCGCGCGCTTCTGCTCCCCGAGCTCAATAAAAGAGCCCACA
ACCCCTCACTCGGGGCGCCAGTCCTCCGATTGACTGAGTCGCCCGGGTACCCGTGTATCCAATAAACCCT
CTTGCAGTTGCATCCGACTTGTGGTCTCGCTGTTCCTTGGGAGGGTCTCCTCTGAGTGATTGACTACCCG
TCAGCGGGGGTCTTTCACAGGCCAGTGGGGCCGCACTTTTCGGGGAAATGTGCGCGGAACCCCTATTTGT
TTATTTTTCTAAATACATTCAAATATGTATCCGCTCATGAGACAATAACCCTGATAAATGCTTCAATAAT
ATTGAAAAAGGAAGAGTATGAGTATTCAACATTTCCGTGTCGCCCTTATTCCCTTTTTTGCGGCATTTTG
CCTTCCTGTTTTTGCTCACCCAGAAACGCTGGTGAAAGTAAAAGATGCTGAAGATCAGTTGGGTGCACGA
GTGGGTTACATCGAACTGGATCTCAACAGCGGTAAGATCCTTGAGAGTTTTCGCCCCGAAGAACGTTTTC
CAATGATGAGCACTTTTAAAGTTCTGCTATGTGGCGCGGTATTATCCCGTATTGACGCCGGGCAAGAGCA
ACTCGGTCGCCGCATACACTATTCTCAGAATGACTTGGTTGAGTACTCACCAGTCACAGAAAAGCATCTT
ACGGATGGCATGACAGTAAGAGAATTATGCAGTGCTGCCATAACCATGAGTGATAACACTGCGGCCAACT
TACTTCTGACAACGATCGGAGGACCGAAGGAGCTAACCGCTTTTTTGCACAACATGGGGGATCATGTAAC
TCGCCTTGATCGTTGGGAACCGGAGCTGAATGAAGCCATACCAAACGACGAGCGTGACACCACGATGCCT
GTAGCAATGGCAACAACGTTGCGCAAACTATTAACTGGCGAACTACTTACTCTAGCTTCCCGGCAACAAT
TAATAGACTGGATGGAGGCGGATAAAGTTGCAGGACCACTTCTGCGCTCGGCCCTTCCGGCTGGCTGGTT
TATTGCTGATAAATCTGGAGCCGGTGAGCGTGGGTCTCGCGGTATCATTGCAGCACTGGGGCCAGATGGT
AAGCCCTCCCGTATCGTAGTTATCTACACGACGGGGAGTCAGGCAACTATGGATGAACGAAATAGACAGA
TCGCTGAGATAGGTGCCTCACTGATTAAGCATTGGTAACTGTCAGACCAAGTTTACTCATATATACTTTA
GATTGATTTGCGGCCGCGAAAAGGACAAGCAGCGAAAATTCACGCCCCCTTGGGAGGTGGCGGCATATGC
AAAGGATAGCACTCCCACTCTACTACTGGGTATCATATGCTGACTGTATATGCATGAGGATAGCATATGC
TACCCGGATACAGATTAGGATAGCATATACTACCCAGATATAGATTAGGATAGCATATGCTACCCAGATA
TAGATTAGGATAGCCTATGCTACCCAGATATAAATTAGGATAGCATATACTACCCAGATATAGATTAGGA
TAGCATATGCTACCCAGATATAGATTAGGATAGCCTATGCTACCCAGATATAGATTAGGATAGCATATGC
TATCCAGATATTTGGGTAGTATATGCTACCCATGGCAACATTAGCCCACCGTGCTCTCAGCGACCTCGTG
AATATGAGGACCAACAACCCTGTGCTTGGCGCTCAGGCGCAAGTGTGTGTAATTTGTCCTCCAGATCGCA
GCAATCGCGCCCCTATCTTGGCCCGCCCACCTACTTATGCAGGTATTCCCCGGGGTGCCATTAGTGGTTT
TGTGGGCAAGTGGTTTGACCGCAGTGGTTAGCGGGGTTACAATCAGCCAAGTTATTACACCCTTATTTTA
CAGTCCAAAACCGCAGGGCGGCGTGTGGGGGCTGACGCGTGCCCCCACTCCACAATTTCAAAAAAAAGAG
TGGCCACTTGTCTTTGTTTATGGGCCCCATTGGCGTGGAGCCCCGTTTAATTTTCGGGGGTGTTAGAGAC
AACCAGTGGAGTCCGCTGCTGTCGGCGTCCACTCTCTTTCCCCTTGTTACAAATAGAGTGTAACAACATG
GTTCACCTGTCTTGGTCCCTGCCTGGGACACATCTTAATAACCCCAGTATCATATTGCACTAGGATTATG
TGTTGCCCATAGCCATAAATTCGTGTGAGATGGACATCCAGTCTTTACGGCTTGTCCCCACCCCATGGAT
TTCTATTGTTAAAGATATTCAGAATGTTTCATTCCTACACTAGTATTTATTGCCCAAGGGGTTTGTGAGG
GTTATATTGGTGTCATAGCACAATGCCACCACTGAACCCCCCGTCCAAATTTTATTCTGGGGGCGTCACC
TGAAACCTTGTTTTCGAGCACCTCACATACACCTTACTGTTCACAACTCAGCAGTTATTCTATTAGCTAA
ACGAAGGAGAATGAAGAAGCAGGCGAAGATTCAGGAGAGTTCACTGCCCGCTCCTTGATCTTCAGCCACT
GCCCTTGTGACTAAAATGGTTCACTACCCTCGTGGAATCCTGACCCCATGTAAATAAAACCGTGACAGCT
CATGGGGTGGGAGATATCGCTGTTCCTTAGGACCCTTTTACTAACCCTAATTCGATAGCATATGCTTCCC
GTTGGGTAACATATGCTATTGAATTAGGGTTAGTCTGGATAGTATATACTACTACCCGGGAAGCATATGC
TACCCGTTTAGGGTTAACAAGGGGGCCTTATAAACACTATTGCTAATGCCCTCTTGAGGGTCCGCTTATC
GGTAGCTACACAGGCCCCTCTGATTGACGTTGGTGTAGCCTCCCGTAGTCTTCCTGGGCCCCTGGGAGGT
ACATGTCGGCCGCAAAAGGATCTAGGTGAAGATCCTTTTTGATAATCTCATGACCAAAATCCCTTAACGT
GAGTTTTCGTTCCACTGAGCGTCAGACCCCGTAGAAAAGATCAAAGGATCTTCTTGAGATCCTTTTTTTC
TGCGCGTAATCTGCTGCTTGCAAACAAAAAAACCACCGCTACCAGCGGTGGTTTGTTTGCCGGATCAAGA
GCTACCAACTCTTTTTCCGAAGGTAACTGGCTTCAGCAGAGCGCAGATACCAAATACTGTTCTTCTAGTG
TAGCCGTAGTTAGGCCACCACTTCAAGAACTCTGTAGCACCGCCTACATACCTCGCTCTGCTAATCCTGT
TACCAGTGGCTGCTGCCAGTGGCGATAAGTCGTGTCTTACCGGGTTGGACTCAAGACGATAGTTACCGGA
TAAGGCGCAGCGGTCGGGCTGAACGGGGGGTTCGTGCACACAGCCCAGCTTGGAGCGAACGACCTACACC
GAACTGAGATACCTACAGCGTGAGCTATGAGAAAGCGCCACGCTTCCCGAAGGGAGAAAGGCGGACAGGT
ATCCGGTAAGCGGCAGGGTCGGAACAGGAGAGCGCACGAGGGAGCTTCCAGGGGGAAACGCCTGGTATCT
TTATAGTCCTGTCGGGTTTCGCCACCTCTGACTTGAGCGTCGATTTTTGTGATGCTCGTCAGGGGGGCGG
AGCCTATGGAAAAACGCCAGCAACGCGGCCTTTTTACGGTTCCTGGCCTTTTGCTGGCCTTTTGCTCACA
TGTTCTTTCCTGCGTTATCCCCTGATTCTGTGGATAACCGTATTACCGCCTTTGAGTGAGCTGATACCGC
TCGCCGCAGCCGAACGACCGAGCGCAGCGAGTCAGTGAGCGAGGAAGCGGAAGAGCGCCCAATACGCAAA
CCGCCTCTCCCCGCGCGTTGGCCGATTCATTAATGCAACTATGGTTGGCGCGTTGTAAACGTTAATATTT
TGTTAAAATTCGCGTTAAATTTTTGTTAAATCAGCTCATTTTTTAACCAATAGACCGAAATCGGCAAAAT
CCCTTATAAATCAAAAGAATAGCCCGAGATAGAGT
[37 nt withheld, positions 9066-9102]
AAAGAACGTGGACTCCAACGTCAAAGG
[141 nt withheld, positions 9130-9270]
G
[46 nt withheld, positions 9272-9317]
A
[76 nt withheld, positions 9319-9394]
CCGATCTTCAATATTGGCCATTAGCCATATTATTCATTGGTTATATAGCATAAATCAATATTGGCTATTG
GCCATTGCATACGTTGTATCTATATCATAATATGTACATTTATATTGGCTCATGTCCAATATGACCGCCA
TGTT
