>Addgene plasmid #20493 | pWZL Neo Myr Flag GK | addgene partial sequence | sequence record 26316 | 20493 with pWZL-Fwd
CTCCTTCTCTAGGCGCCGGCCGGATCCAGAATTCGCCACCATGGGGTCTTCAAAATCTAAACCAAAGGAC
CCCAGCCAGCGCCGGCGCAGGATCCGAGGTTACCTTGACTACAAAGACGATGACGACAAGCAATTGACAA
GTTTGTACAAAAAAGTTGGCATGGCAGCCTCAAAGAAGGCAGTTTTGGGGCCATTGGTGGGGGCGGTGGA
CCAGGGCACCAGTTCGACGCGCTTTTTGGTTTTCAATTCAAAAACAGCTGAACTACTTAGTCATCATCAA
GTAGAAATAAAACAAGAGTTCCCAAGAGAAGGATGGGTGGAACAGGACCCTAAGGAAATTCTACATTCTG
TCTATGAGTGTATAGAGAAAACATGTGAGAAACTTGGACAGCTCAATATTGATATTTCCAACATAAAAGC
TATTGGTGTCAGCAACCAGAGGGAAACCACTGTAGTCTGGGACAAGATAACTGGAGAGCCTCTCTACAAT
GCTGTGGTGTGGCTTGATCTAAGAACCCAGTCTACCGTTGAGAGTCTTAGTAAAAGAATTCCAGGAAATA
ATAACTTTGTCAAGTCCAAGACAGGCCTTCCACTTAGCACTTACTTCAGTGCAGTGAAACTTCGTTGGCT
CCTTGACAATGTGAGAAAAGTTCAAAAGGNCGTTGAANAAAAACGAGCTCTTTTTGGGACTATTGATTCA
TGGCTTATTTGGAGTTTGACAG
